>Addgene plasmid #71712 | pET28a-MSP1D1deltaH4/2 | depositor full sequence | sequence record 132809 | Full sequence
TGGCGAATGGG
[124 nt withheld, positions 12-135]
C
[91 nt withheld, positions 137-227]
A
[49 nt withheld, positions 229-277]
CCTTTGACGTTGGAGTCCACGTTCTTT
[37 nt withheld, positions 305-341]
ACCCTATCTCGGTCTATTCTTTTGATTTATAAGGGATTTTGCCGATTTCGGCCTATTGGTTAAAAAATGA
GCTGATTTAACAAAAATTTAACGCGAATTTTAACAAAATATTAACGTTTACAATTTCAGGTGGCACTTTT
CGGGGAAATGTGCGCGGAACCCCTATTTGTTTATTTTTCTAAATACATTCAAATATGTATCCGCTCATGA
ATTAATTCTTAGAAAAACTCATCGAGCATCAAATGAAACTGCAATTTATTCATATCAGGATTATCAATAC
CATATTTTTGAAAAAGCCGTTTCTGTAATGAAGGAGAAAACTCACCGAGGCAGTTCCATAGGATGGCAAG
ATCCTGGTATCGGTCTGCGATTCCGACTCGTCCAACATCAATACAACCTATTAATTTCCCCTCGTCAAAA
ATAAGGTTATCAAGTGAGAAATCACCATGAGTGACGACTGAATCCGGTGAGAATGGCAAAAGTTTATGCA
TTTCTTTCCAGACTTGTTCAACAGGCCAGCCATTACGCTCGTCATCAAAATCACTCGCATCAACCAAACC
GTTATTCATTCGTGATTGCGCCTGAGCGAGACGAAATACGCGATCGCTGTTAAAAGGACAATTACAAACA
GGAATCGAATGCAACCGGCGCAGGAACACTGCCAGCGCATCAACAATATTTTCACCTGAATCAGGATATT
CTTCTAATACCTGGAATGCTGTTTTCCCGGGGATCGCAGTGGTGAGTAACCATGCATCATCAGGAGTACG
GATAAAATGCTTGATGGTCGGAAGAGGCATAAATTCCGTCAGCCAGTTTAGTCTGACCATCTCATCTGTA
ACATCATTGGCAACGCTACCTTTGCCATGTTTCAGAAACAACTCTGGCGCATCGGGCTTCCCATACAATC
GATAGATTGTCGCACCTGATTGCCCGACATTATCGCGAGCCCATTTATACCCATATAAATCAGCATCCAT
GTTGGAATTTAATCGCGGCCTAGAGCAAGACGTTTCCCGTTGAATATGGCTCATAACACCCCTTGTATTA
CTGTTTATGTAAGCAGACAGTTTTATTGTTCATGACCAAAATCCCTTAACGTGAGTTTTCGTTCCACTGA
GCGTCAGACCCCGTAGAAAAGATCAAAGGATCTTCTTGAGATCCTTTTTTTCTGCGCGTAATCTGCTGCT
TGCAAACAAAAAAACCACCGCTACCAGCGGTGGTTTGTTTGCCGGATCAAGAGCTACCAACTCTTTTTCC
GAAGGTAACTGGCTTCAGCAGAGCGCAGATACCAAATACTGTCCTTCTAGTGTAGCCGTAGTTAGGCCAC
CACTTCAAGAACTCTGTAGCACCGCCTACATACCTCGCTCTGCTAATCCTGTTACCAGTGGCTGCTGCCA
GTGGCGATAAGTCGTGTCTTACCGGGTTGGACTCAAGACGATAGTTACCGGATAAGGCGCAGCGGTCGGG
CTGAACGGGGGGTTCGTGCACACAGCCCAGCTTGGAGCGAACGACCTACACCGAACTGAGATACCTACAG
CGTGAGCTATGAGAAAGCGCCACGCTTCCCGAAGGGAGAAAGGCGGACAGGTATCCGGTAAGCGGCAGGG
TCGGAACAGGAGAGCGCACGAGGGAGCTTCCAGGGGGAAACGCCTGGTATCTTTATAGTCCTGTCGGGTT
TCGCCACCTCTGACTTGAGCGTCGATTTTTGTGATGCTCGTCAGGGGGGCGGAGCCTATGGAAAAACGCC
AGCAACGCGGCCTTTTTACGGTTCCTGGCCTTTTGCTGGCCTTTTGCTCACATGTTCTTTCCTGCGTTAT
CCCCTGATTCTGTGGATAACCGTATTACCGCCTTTGAGTGAGCTGATACCGCTCGCCGCAGCCGAACGAC
CGAGCGCAGCGAGTCAGTGAGCGAGGAAGCGGAAGAGCGCCTGATGCGGTATTTTCTCCTTACGCATCTG
TGCGGTATTTCACACCGCATATATGGTGCACTCTCAGTACAATCTGCTCTGATGCCGCATAGTTAAGCCA
GTATACACTCCGCTATCGCTACGTGACTGGGTCATGGCTGCGCCCCGACACCCGCCAACACCCGCTGACG
CGCCCTGACGGGCTTGTCTGCTCCCGGCATCCGCTTACAGACAAGCTGTGACCGTCTCCGGGAGCTGCAT
GTGTCAGAGGTTTTCACCGTCATCACCGAAACGCGCGAGGCAGCTGCGGTAAAGCTCATCAGCGTGGTCG
TGAAGCGATTCACAGATGTCTGCCTGTTCATCCGCGTCCAGCTCGTTGAGTTTCTCCAGAAGCGTTAATG
TCTGGCTTCTGATAAAGCGGGCCATGTTAAGGGCGGTTTTTTCCTGTTTGGTCACTGATGCCTCCGTGTA
AGGGGGATTTCTGTTCATGGGGGTAATGATACCGATGAAACGAGAGAGGATGCTCACGATACGGGTTACT
GATGATGAACATGCCCGGTTACTGGAACGTTGTGAGGGTAAACAACTGGCGGTATGGATGCGGCGGGACC
AGAGAAAAATCACTCAGGGTCAATGCCAGCGCTTCGTTAATACAGATGTAGGTGTTCCACAGGGTAGCCA
GCAGCATCCTGCGATGCAGATCCGGAACATAATGGTGCAGGGCGCTGACTTCCGCGTTTCCAGACTTTAC
GAAACACGGAAACCGAAGACCATTCATGTTGTTGCTCAGGTCGCAGACGTTTTGCAGCAGCAGTCGCTTC
ACGTTCGCTCGCGTATCGGTGATTCATTCTGCTAACCAGTAAGGCAACCCCGCCAGCCTAGCCGGGTCCT
CAACGACAGGAGCACGATCATGCGCACCCGTGGGGCCGCCATGCCGGCGATAATGGCCTGCTTCTCGCCG
AAACGTTTGGTGGCGGGACCAGTGACGAAGGCTTGAGCGAGGGCGTGCAAGATTCCGAATACCGCAAGCG
ACAGGCCGATCATCGTCGCGCTCCAGCGAAAGCGGTCCTCGCCGAAAATGACCCAGAGCGCTGCCGGCAC
CTGTCCTACGAGTTGCATGATAAAGAAGACAGTCATAAGTGCGGCGACGATAGTCATGCCCCGCGCCCAC
CGGAAGGAGCTGACTGGGTTGAAGGCTCTCAAGGGCATCGGTCGAGATCCCGGTGCCTAATGAGTGAGCT
AACTTACATTAATTGCGTTGCGCTCACTGCCCGCTTTCCAGTCGGGAAACCTGTCGTGCCAGCTGCATTA
ATGAATCGGCCAACGCGCGGGGAGAGGCGGTTTGCGTATTGGGCGCCAGGGTGGTTTTTCTTTTCACCAG
TGAGACGGGCAACAGCTGATTGCCCTTCACCGCCTGGCCCTGAGAGAGTTGCAGCAAGCGGTCCACGCTG
GTTTGCCCCAGCAGGCGAAAATCCTGTTTGATGGTGGTTAACGGCGGGATATAACATGAGCTGTCTTCGG
TATCGTCGTATCCCACTACCGAGATATCCGCACCAACGCGCAGCCCGGACTCGGTAATGGCGCGCATTGC
GCCCAGCGCCATCTGATCGTTGGCAACCAGCATCGCAGTGGGAACGATGCCCTCATTCAGCATTTGCATG
GTTTGTTGAAAACCGGACATGGCACTCCAGTCGCCTTCCCGTTCCGCTATCGGCTGAATTTGATTGCGAG
TGAGATATTTATGCCAGCCAGCCAGACGCAGACGCGCCGAGACAGAACTTAATGGGCCCGCTAACAGCGC
GATTTGCTGGTGACCCAATGCGACCAGATGCTCCACGCCCAGTCGCGTACCGTCTTCATGGGAGAAAATA
ATACTGTTGATGGGTGTCTGGTCAGAGACATCAAGAAATAACGCCGGAACATTAGTGCAGGCAGCTTCCA
CAGCAATGGCATCCTGGTCATCCAGCGGATAGTTAATGATCAGCCCACTGACGCGTTGCGCGAGAAGATT
GTGCACCGCCGCTTTACAGGCTTCGACGCCGCTTCGTTCTACCATCGACACCACCACGCTGGCACCCAGT
TGATCGGCGCGAGATTTAATCGCCGCGACAATTTGCGACGGCGCGTGCAGGGCCAGACTGGAGGTGGCAA
CGCCAATCAGCAACGACTGTTTGCCCGCCAGTTGTTGTGCCACGCGGTTGGGAATGTAATTCAGCTCCGC
CATCGCCGCTTCCACTTTTTCCCGCGTTTTCGCAGAAACGTGGCTGGCCTGGTTCACCACGCGGGAAACG
GTCTGATAAGAGACACCGGCATACTCTGCGACATCGTATAACGTTACTGGTTTCACATTCACCACCCTGA
ATTGACTCTCTTCCGGGCGCTATCATGCCATACCGCGAAAGGTTTTGCGCCATTCGATGGTGTCCGGGAT
CTCGACGCTCTCCCTTATGCGACTCCTGCATTAGGAAGCAGCCCAGTAGTAGGTTGAGGCCGTTGAGCAC
CGCCGCCGCAAGGAATGGTGCATGCAAGGAGATGGCGCCCAACAGTCCCCCGGCCACGGGGCCTGCCACC
ATACCCACGCCGAAACAAGCGCTCATGAGCCCGAAGTGGCGAGCCCGATCTTCCCCATCGGTGATGTCGG
CGATATAGGCGCCAGCAACCGCACCTGTGGCGCCGGTGATGCCGGCCACGATGCGTCCGGCGTAGAGGAT
CGAGATCTCGATCCCGCGAAATTAATACGACTCACTATAGGGGAATTGTGAGCGGATAACAATTCCCCTC
TAGAAATAATTTTGTTTAACTTTAAGAAGGAGATATACCATGGGCAGCAGCCATCATCATCATCATCATG
AAAACCTGTATTTTCAGGGCAGCACCTTTAGCAAACTGCGTGAACAGCTGGGCCCGGTGACCCAGGAATT
TTGGGATAACCTGGAAAAAGAAACCGAAGGCCTGCGTCAGGAAATGAGCAAAGATCTGGAAGAGGTGAAA
GCGAAAGTGCAGCCGTATCTGGATGACTTTCAGAAAAAATGGCAGCCGCTGCGTGCGGAACTGCAGGAAG
GCGCGCGTCAGAAACTGCATGAACTGCAGGAAAAACTGAGCCCGCTGGGCGAAGAGATGCGTGATCGTGC
GCGTGCGCATGTGGATGCGCTGCGTACCCATCTGGCGCCGTATAGCGATGAACTGCGTCAGCGTCTGGCG
GCCCGTCTGGAAGCGCTGAAAGAAAACGGCGGTGCGCGTCTGGCGGAATATCATGCGAAAGCGACCGAAC
ATCTGAGCACCCTGAGCGAAAAAGCGAAACCGGCGCTGGAAGATCTGCGTCAGGGCCTGCTGCCGGTGCT
GGAAAGCTTTAAAGTGAGCTTTCTGAGCGCGCTGGAAGAGTATACCAAAAAACTGAACACCCAGTAAGAG
CTCCGTCGACAAGCTTGCGGCCGCACTCGAGCACCACCACCACCACCACTGAGATCCGGCTGCTAACAAA
GCCCGAAAGGAAGCTGAGTTGGCTGCTGCCACCGCTGAGCAATAACTAGCATAACCCCTTGGGGCCTCTA
AACGGGTCTTGAGGGGTTTTTTGCTGAAAGGAGGAACTATATCCGGAT
Features (pLannotate 1.2.2; 21 found; start..end, strand, type, name):
     12..467     +  rep_origin     f1 ori (sequence partly withheld): f1 bacteriophage origin of replication; arrow indicates direction of (+) strand synthesis
    494..551     +  promoter       AmpR promoter (fragment): bla
    560..1375    -  CDS            KanR: aminoglycoside phosphotransferase; aph(3')-Ia; confers resistance to kanamycin in bacteria or G418 (Geneticin®) in eukaryotes
   1497..2085    +  rep_origin     ori: high-copy-number ColE1/pMB1/pBR322/pUC origin of replication
   2271..2413    -  misc_feature   bom: basis of mobility region from pBR322
   2515..2706    -  CDS            rop: Rop protein, which maintains plasmids at low copy number; rop
   2723..3103    +  CDS            YPB1_ECOLX: Protein predicted: Swiss-Prot protein existence level 4. From Escherichia coli.
   3175..3466    -  CDS            TcR (fragment): tetracycline efflux protein; tet; confers resistance to tetracycline
   3481..3502    -  protein_bind   CAP binding site: CAP binding activates transcription in the presence of cAMP. E. coli catabolite activator protein
   3515..4597    -  CDS            lacI: lac repressor; lacI; The lac repressor binds to the lac operator to inhibit transcription in E. coli. This inhibition can be relieved by adding lactose or isopropyl-β-D-thiogalactopyranoside (IPTG).
   4598..4675    -  promoter       lacI promoter: lacI
   4683..4962    -  CDS            TcR (fragment): tetracycline efflux protein; tet; confers resistance to tetracycline
   4984..5002    +  promoter       T7 promoter: promoter for bacteriophage T7 RNA polymerase
   5003..5027    +  protein_bind   lac operator: The lac repressor binds to the lac operator to inhibit transcription in E. coli. This inhibition can be relieved by adding lactose or isopropyl-β-D-thiogalactopyranoside (IPTG). lac repressor encoded by lacI
   5042..5064    +  RBS            RBS: efficient ribosome binding site from bacteriophage T7 gene 10 (Olins and Rangwala, 1989)
   5083..5101    +  CDS            capTEV™ (fragment): composite tag for in vivo biotinylation, TEV protease cleavage, and 6xHis tagging
   5101..5121    +  CDS            TEV site: tobacco etch virus (TEV) protease recognition and cleavage site
   5122..5655    +  CDS            APOA1 (fragment): APOA1_GORGO - Experimental evidence at protein level: Swiss-Prot protein existence level 1. Participates in the reverse transport of cholesterol from tissues to the liver for excretion by promoting cholesterol efflux from tissues and by acting as a cofactor for the lecithin cholesterol acyltransferase (LCAT). As part of the SPAP complex, activates spermatozoa motility (By similarity). From Gorilla gorilla gorilla (Western lowland gorilla).
   5693..5710    +  CDS            9xHis (fragment): 9xHis affinity tag
   5720..5769    +  CDS            SET1 (fragment): solubility-enhancement tag derived from T7 phage gene 10B
   5777..5824    +  terminator     T7 terminator: transcription terminator for bacteriophage T7 RNA polymerase
