[The description below was written by a language model from this plasmid's Addgene catalogue record and pLannotate feature annotations shown in this document.]
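Description:
pET28a-MSP1D1deltaH4/2 is a bacterial expression plasmid built on the Novagen pET28a backbone for producing a shortened membrane scaffold protein (MSP) in E. coli. It is propagated through a ColE1/pBR322-type origin accompanied by the bom region and the rop gene, which keeps copy number low as the catalogue states, and it is selected with kanamycin via the aph(3')-Ia gene. An f1 origin is also present. The short TcR, AmpR promoter and YPB1 hits in the feature table are partial matches to backbone sequence rather than functional markers. The catalogue lists a total size of 5816 bp, whereas the annotated full sequence is 5,849 nt.

The insert, cloned between NcoI and XhoI, is a roughly 540 bp fragment of human apolipoprotein A1 (APOA1). The automated annotation matches it to the near-identical gorilla orthologue, but the record gives the species as human. It encodes the MSP1D1 scaffold with half of helix 4 deleted. Expression is driven by a T7 promoter with an adjacent lac operator and the T7 gene 10 ribosome binding site, and ends at the T7 terminator. The plasmid-borne lacI supplies repressor, so transcription is IPTG-inducible in hosts that provide T7 RNA polymerase. The protein carries an N-terminal 6xHis tag followed by a TEV protease site, allowing affinity purification and subsequent tag removal. A His-tag coding fragment from the vector lies downstream of the insert, but the record does not indicate whether it is translated.

MSPs wrap around a patch of phospholipid bilayer to form nanodiscs. According to the associated publication, truncated variants such as this one were developed as optimized nanodiscs for high-resolution structure determination of membrane proteins.
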