Addgene plasmid #71712: pET28a-MSP1D1deltaH4/2
Purpose: Membrane scaffold protein (MSP), half of helix 4 truncated
Depositing lab: Gerhard Wagner. Depositing organization: Harvard Medical School. Publication: Optimized phospholipid bilayer nanodiscs facilitate high-resolution structure determination of membrane proteins. Hagn F, Etzkorn M, Raschle T, Wagner G. J Am Chem Soc. 2013 Feb 6;135(5):1919-25. doi: 10.1021/ja310901f. Epub 2013 Jan 25. PubMed 23294159.
Backbone
  Vector backbone: pET28a
  Backbone manufacturer: Novagen
  Backbone size w/o insert (bp): 5300
  Total vector size (bp): 5816
  Vector type: Bacterial Expression
Growth in bacteria
  Bacterial resistance: Kanamycin, 50 μg/mL
  Growth temperature: 37°C
  Growth strain: DH5alpha
  Copy number: Low Copy
Gene/Insert
  Gene/Insert name: Apolipoprotein A1 (alt name: MSP)
  Species: H. sapiens (human)
  Insert size (bp): 543
  Entrez Gene: APOA1 (a.k.a. AMYLD3, HPALP2, apo(a))
  Tag / fusion protein: 6xHis (N terminal on insert); TEV site (N terminal on insert)
  Cloning method: Restriction Enzyme; 5′ cloning site NcoI (not destroyed); 3′ cloning site XhoI (not destroyed)
  Sequencing primers: 5′ T7 promotor; 3′ T7 terminator
Terms and licenses: Academic/Nonprofit Terms; Industry Terms: Not Available to Industry
How to cite: pET28a-MSP1D1deltaH4/2 was a gift from Gerhard Wagner (Addgene plasmid # 71712 ; http://n2t.net/addgene:71712 ; RRID:Addgene_71712)
