>Addgene plasmid #71712 | pET28a-MSP1D1deltaH4/2 | addgene partial sequence | sequence record 132555 | T7 5'-TAATACGACTCACTATAGGG-3'
TTCCCCTCTAGAAATAATTTTGTTTAACTTTAAGAAGGAGATATACCATGGGCAGCAGCCATCATCATCA
TCATCATGAAAACCTGTATTTTCAGGGCAGCACCTTTAGCAAACTGCGTGAACAGCTGGGCCCGGTGACC
CAGGAATTTTGGGATAACCTGGAAAAAGAAACCGAAGGCCTGCGTCAGGAAATGAGCAAAGATCTGGAAG
AGGTGAAAGCGAAAGTGCAGCCGTATCTGGATGACTTTCAGAAAAAATGGCAGCCGCTGCGTGCGGAACT
GCAGGAAGGCGCGCGTCAGAAACTGCATGAACTGCAGGAAAAACTGAGCCCGCTGGGCGAAGAGATGCGT
GATCGTGCGCGTGCGCATGTGGATGCGCTGCGTACCCATCTGGCGCCGTATAGCGATGAACTGCGTCAGC
GTCTGGCGGCCCGTCTGGAAGCGCTGAAAGAAAACGGCGGTGCGCGTCTGGCGGAATATCATGCGAAAGC
GACCGAACATCTGAGCACCCTGAGCGAAAAAGCGAAACCGGCGCTGGAAGATCTGCGTCAGGGCCTGCTG
CCGGTGCTGGAAAGCTTTAAAGTGAGCTTTCTGAGCGCGCTGGAAGAGTATACCAAAAAACTGAACACCC
AGTAAGAGCTCCGTCGACAAGCTTGCGGCCGCACTCGAGCACCACCACCACCACCACTGAGATCCGGCTG
CTAACAAAGCCCGAAAGGAAGCTGAGTTGGCTGCTGCCACCGCTGAGCAATAACTAGCATAACCCCTTGG
GGCCTCTAAACGGGTCTTGAGGGGTTTTTTGCTGAAAGGAGGAACTATATCCGGATTGGCGAATGGG
[124 nt withheld, positions 838-961]
C
[55 nt withheld, positions 963-1017]
