>Addgene plasmid #71712 | pET28a-MSP1D1deltaH4/2 | addgene partial sequence | sequence record 132556 | T7term 5'-GCTAGTTATTGCTCAGCGG-3'
CTTCCTTTCGGGCTTTGTTAGCAGCCGGATCTCAGTGGTGGTGGTGGTGGTGCTCGAGTGCGGCCGCAAG
CTTGTCGACGGAGCTCTTACTGGGTGTTCAGTTTTTTGGTATACTCTTCCAGCGCGCTCAGAAAGCTCAC
TTTAAAGCTTTCCAGCACCGGCAGCAGGCCCTGACGCAGATCTTCCAGCGCCGGTTTCGCTTTTTCGCTC
AGGGTGCTCAGATGTTCGGTCGCTTTCGCATGATATTCCGCCAGACGCGCACCGCCGTTTTCTTTCAGCG
CTTCCAGACGGGCCGCCAGACGCTGACGCAGTTCATCGCTATACGGCGCCAGATGGGTACGCAGCGCATC
CACATGCGCACGCGCACGATCACGCATCTCTTCGCCCAGCGGGCTCAGTTTTTCCTGCAGTTCATGCAGT
TTCTGACGCGCGCCTTCCTGCAGTTCCGCACGCAGCGGCTGCCATTTTTTCTGAAAGTCATCCAGATACG
GCTGCACTTTCGCTTTCACCTCTTCCAGATCTTTGCTCATTTCCTGACGCAGGCCTTCGGTTTCTTTTTC
CAGGTTATCCCAAAATTCCTGGGTCACCGGGCCCAGCTGTTCACGCAGTTTGCTAAAGGTGCTGCCCTGA
AAATACAGGTTTTCATGATGATGATGATGATGGCTGCTGCCCATGGTATATCTCCTTCTTAAAGTTAAAC
AAAATTATTTCTAGAGGGGAATTGTTATCCGCTCACAATTCCCCTATAGTGAGTCGTATTAATTTCGCGG
GATCGAGATCTCGATCCTCTACGCCGGACGCATCGTGGCCGGCATCACCGGCGCCACAGGTGCGGTTGCT
GGCGCCTATATCGCCGACATCACCGATGGGGAAGATCGGGCTCGCCACTTCGGGCTCATGAGCGCTTGTT
TCGGCGTGGGTATGG
